Addgene plasmid #137730: LentiGuide-Puro-P2A-EGFP_mRFPstuf
Purpose: (Empty Backbone) Expresses customizable S. Pyogenes sgRNA from U6 promoter and PuroR-P2A-EGFP from EF-1a promoter. Stuffer contains mRFP from a bacterial promoter, enabling simple visual quality control step of sgRNA
Depositing lab: Fredrik Wermeling. Depositing organization: Karolinska Institutet. Publication: IL-4 controls activated neutrophil FcgammaR2b expression and migration into inflamed joints. Panda SK, Wigerblad G, Jiang L, Jimenez-Andrade Y, Iyer VS, Shen Y, Boddul SV, Guerreiro-Cacais AO, Raposo B, Kasza Z, Wermeling F. Proc Natl Acad Sci U S A. 2020 Jan 24. pii: 1914186117. doi: 10.1073/pnas.1914186117. PubMed 31980518.
Backbone
  Vector backbone: lentiGuide-Puro-P2A-EGFP
  Backbone manufacturer: Feng Zhang Lab
  Backbone size (bp): 10963
  Modifications to backbone: A monomeric red fluorescent protein (mRFP) sequence driven by the lac promoter was cloned into the stuffer region of the lentiGuide-Puro-P2A-EGFP vector (#137729). Furthermore, a unique EcoRI site was introduced following the sgRNA scaffold.
  Vector type: Mammalian Expression, Bacterial Expression, Mouse Targeting, Lentiviral, CRISPR, Synthetic Biology
  Selectable markers: Puromycin
Growth in bacteria
  Bacterial resistance: Ampicillin, 100 μg/mL
  Growth temperature: 37°C
  Growth strain: NEB Stable
  Growth instructions: Best to use 32°C for sgRNA library cloning into the linearized vector
  Copy number: Unknown
Gene/Insert
  Cloning method: Gibson Cloning
  Sequencing primers: 5′ AATGGACTATCATATGCTTACCGTAACTTGAAAGTATTTCG; 3′ CTTTAGTTTGTATGTCTGTTGCTATTATGTCTACTATTCTTTCC
Resource information
  A portion of this plasmid was derived from a plasmid made by: The original lentiGuide-Puro plasmid (#52963) was obtained from Addgene.
Terms and licenses: Academic/Nonprofit Terms; Industry Terms: Not Available to Industry
Depositor comments: LentiGuide-Puro-P2A-GFP_mRFPstuf was generated from the lentiGuide-Puro-P2A-GFP (#137729), which was generated from lentiGuide-Puro (#52963). The plasmid has mRFP driven by the bacterial lac promotor in the stuffer (the mRFP cassette was a kind gift from Dr. Erik Holmgren). The stuffer, 2839 bp, is excised by BsmBI digestion and replaced by a CRISPR library (or individual gRNA spacers). If the BsmBI digestion and the subsequent cloning is inadequate, the resulting CRISPR library can be contaminated by plasmids containing the stuffer instead of gRNAs. The bacterial mRFP cassette in the stuffer enables rapid identification of bacterial colonies carrying plasmids with retained stuffer (bacteria are red) and colonies without the stuffer (bacteria are white). This can be used as a simple visual quality control step for the gRNA cloning efficiency, as well as guide the selection of bacterial colonies where the stuffer has been excised. A unique EcoRI site was introduced directly following the sgRNA scaffold, facilitating cloning in this region (introducing UMIs, introducing mutations in the sgRNA scaffold, etc). The plasmid contains both PuroR and EGFP, enabling the selection of successfully infected cells based on both these selection markers. We typically add a pre-determined dose of puromycin (~5-15ug/ml) 24h after infection, using non-infected cells as controls for the efficiency of the selection. After 24-48h selection all non-infected control cells are typically dead, and the infected cells are ~100% EGFP positive. The EGFP signal can also be used for the simple determination of MOI of the viral preparation. The provided sequencing primers are the primers traditionally used for NGS sequencing of gRNA representation in lentiGuide-Puro (#52963). This primer pair can also be used for Sanger sequencing the insert, amplifying the DNA sample (60oC annealing temp), and sequencing the ~300bp amplicon using the reversed primer. The forward primer is too close to the gRNA sequence for Sanger sequence. 5’-TGTAAACACAAAGATATTAGTACAAAATACGTGAC-3´ can be used as an alternative forward primer, resulting in a larger amplicon, better suited for Sanger sequencing. LentiGuide-Puro-P2A-GFP_mRFPstuf vector was generated from the lentiGuide-Puro-P2A-GFP vector (#137729). This construct has RFP driven by a bacterial promotor in the stuffer (a kind gift from Dr. Erik Holmgren).
How to cite: LentiGuide-Puro-P2A-EGFP_mRFPstuf was a gift from Fredrik Wermeling (Addgene plasmid # 137730 ; http://n2t.net/addgene:137730 ; RRID:Addgene_137730)
