[The description below was written by a language model from this plasmid's Addgene catalogue record, the feature table of its GenBank file and pLannotate feature annotations shown in this document.]
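Description:
LentiGuide-Puro-P2A-EGFP_mRFPstuf is an empty third-generation-style, self-inactivating HIV-1 lentiviral backbone for delivering Streptococcus pyogenes Cas9 guide RNAs. It derives from lentiGuide-Puro through an intermediate Puro-P2A-EGFP version. In E. coli it replicates from a high-copy ColE1/pUC origin under ampicillin selection (AmpR), and it also carries an f1 origin and an SV40 origin. The viral genome is transcribed from an RSV promoter fused to a truncated 5' LTR and includes the Psi packaging signal, RRE, cPPT/CTS, WPRE and a U3-deleted 3' LTR followed by an SV40 polyadenylation signal. No Cas9 is annotated, so the nuclease must be supplied separately.

Within the provirus, a human U6 promoter is followed by a stuffer of about 2.8 kb and then the sgRNA scaffold. BsmBI digestion removes the stuffer so that a single spacer or a CRISPR library can be inserted. The stuffer holds a bacterial cassette made up of the lac promoter and operator, a strong ribosome binding site, mRFP1 and the rrnB T1 terminator. Colonies that retain the stuffer therefore turn red, while correctly cloned colonies stay white, which gives a visual check of cloning efficiency and library contamination. A unique EcoRI site placed directly after the scaffold makes it easier to add UMIs or alter the scaffold. Downstream, the EF-1α promoter with its intron drives PuroR-P2A-EGFP. The P2A peptide yields separate puromycin N-acetyltransferase and EGFP proteins, so transduced cells can be selected with the drug or by fluorescence, and the EGFP signal can be used to estimate MOI. The two sequence records differ slightly in length (11,917 versus 11,937 nt) and in start coordinate, but they annotate the same elements.
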