LOCUS       Exported 11917 bp ds-DNA circular SYN 12-MAY-2021
DEFINITION  Expresses customizable S. Pyogenes sgRNA from U6 promoter and
            PuroR-P2A-EGFP from EF-1a promoter. Stuffer contains mRFP from a
            bacterial promoter, enabling simple visual quality control step of
            sgRNA.
ACCESSION   .
VERSION     .
KEYWORDS    LentiGuide-Puro-P2A-EGFP_mRFPstuf
SOURCE      synthetic DNA construct
  ORGANISM  synthetic DNA construct
REFERENCE   1 (bases 1 to 11917)
  AUTHORS   Panda SK, Wigerblad G, Jiang L, Jimenez-Andrade Y, Iyer VS, Shen Y,
            Boddul SV, Guerreiro-Cacais AO, Raposo B, Kasza Z, Wermeling F
  TITLE     IL-4 controls activated neutrophil FcgammaR2b expression and
            migration into inflamed joints.
  JOURNAL   Proc Natl Acad Sci U S A. 2020 Jan 24. pii: 1914186117. doi:
            10.1073/pnas.1914186117.
  PUBMED    31980518
REFERENCE   2 (bases 1 to 11917)
  AUTHORS   .
  TITLE     Direct Submission
  JOURNAL   Exported May 12, 2021 from SnapGene Server 1.1.58
            http://www.snapgene.com
FEATURES             Location/Qualifiers
     source          1..11917
                     /organism="synthetic DNA construct"
                     /mol_type="other DNA"
     promoter        683..713
                     /label=lac promoter
                     /note="promoter for the E. coli lac operon"
     protein_bind    721..737
                     /label=lac operator
                     /bound_moiety="lac repressor encoded by lacI"
                     /note="The lac repressor binds to the lac operator to
                     inhibit transcription in E. coli. This inhibition can be
                     relieved by adding lactose or
                     isopropyl-beta-D-thiogalactopyranoside (IPTG)."
     RBS             755..766
                     /note="strong bacterial ribosome binding site (Elowitz and
                     Leibler, 2000)"
     CDS             773..1450
                     /codon_start=1
                     /product="monomeric derivative of DsRed (Campbell et al.,
                     2002)"
                     /label=mRFP1
                     /translation="MASSEDVIKEFMRFKVRMEGSVNGHEFEIEGEGEGRPYEGTQTAK
                     LKVTKGGPLPFAWDILSPQFQYGSKAYVKHPADIPDYLKLSFPEGFKWERVMNFEDGGV
                     VTVTQDSSLQDGEFIYKVKLRGTNFPSDGPVMQKKTMGWEASTERMYPEDGALKGEIKM
                     RLKLKDGGHYDAEVKTTYMAKKPVQLPGAYKTDIKLDITSHNEDYTIVEQYERAEGRHS
                     TGA"
     terminator      1495..1566
                     /label=rrnB T1 terminator
                     /note="transcription terminator T1 from the E. coli rrnB
                     gene"
     misc_RNA        2844..2919
                     /label=gRNA scaffold
                     /note="guide RNA scaffold for the Streptococcus pyogenes
                     CRISPR/Cas9 system"
     misc_feature    2975..3092
                     /label=cPPT/CTS
                     /note="central polypurine tract and central termination
                     sequence of HIV-1"
     promoter        3231..4409
                     /label=EF-1-alpha promoter
                     /note="strong constitutive promoter for human elongation
                     factor EF-1-alpha"
     intron          3462..4400
                     /label=EF-1-alpha intron A
                     /note="intron upstream of the start codon of human
                     EF-1-alpha"
     primer_bind     4357..4377
                     /label=EF1a-F
                     /note="Human elongation factor-1a promoter, forward primer"
     CDS             4422..5018
                     /codon_start=1
                     /gene="pac from Streptomyces alboniger"
                     /product="puromycin N-acetyltransferase"
                     /label=PuroR
                     /note="confers resistance to puromycin"
                     /translation="MTEYKPTVRLATRDDVPRAVRTLAAAFADYPATRHTVDPDRHIER
                     VTELQELFLTRVGLDIGKVWVADDGAAVAVWTTPESVEAGAVFAEIGPRMAELSGSRLA
                     AQQQMEGLLAPHRPKEPAWFLATVGVSPDHQGKGLGSAVVLPGVEAAERAGVPAFLETS
                     APRNLPFYERLGFTVTADVEVPEGPRTWCMTRKPGA"
     primer_bind     complement(4422..4441)
                     /label=Puro-R
                     /note="Puromycin resistance gene, reverse primer. Also
                     called puro-variant-R"
     primer_bind     4918..4938
                     /label=Puro-F
                     /note="Puromycin resistance gene, forward primer"
     CDS             5028..5084
                     /codon_start=1
                     /product="2A peptide from porcine teschovirus-1
                     polyprotein"
                     /label=P2A
                     /note="Eukaryotic ribosomes fail to insert a peptide bond
                     between the Gly and Pro residues, yielding separate
                     polypeptides."
                     /translation="ATNFSLLKQAGDVEENPGP"
     CDS             5085..5801
                     /codon_start=1
                     /product="the original enhanced GFP (Yang et al., 1996)"
                     /label=EGFP
                     /note="mammalian codon-optimized"
                     /translation="VSKGEELFTGVVPILVELDGDVNGHKFSVSGEGEGDATYGKLTLK
                     FICTTGKLPVPWPTLVTTLTYGVQCFSRYPDHMKQHDFFKSAMPEGYVQERTIFFKDDG
                     NYKTRAEVKFEGDTLVNRIELKGIDFKEDGNILGHKLEYNYNSHNVYIMADKQKNGIKV
                     NFKIRHNIEDGSVQLADHYQQNTPIGDGPVLLPDNHYLSTQSALSKDPNEKRDHMVLLE
                     FVTAAGITLGMDELYK"
     CDS             5085..5798
                     /codon_start=1
                     /product="enhanced GFP"
                     /label=EGFP
                     /translation="VSKGEELFTGVVPILVELDGDVNGHKFSVSGEGEGDATYGKLTLK
                     FICTTGKLPVPWPTLVTTLTYGVQCFSRYPDHMKQHDFFKSAMPEGYVQERTIFFKDDG
                     NYKTRAEVKFEGDTLVNRIELKGIDFKEDGNILGHKLEYNYNSHNVYIMADKQKNGIKV
                     NFKIRHNIEDGSVQLADHYQQNTPIGDGPVLLPDNHYLSTQSALSKDPNEKRDHMVLLE
                     FVTAAGITLGMDELYK"
     primer_bind     complement(5127..5148)
                     /label=EGFP-N
                     /note="EGFP, reverse primer"
     primer_bind     complement(5388..5407)
                     /label=EXFP-R
                     /note="For distinguishing EGFP variants, reverse primer"
     primer_bind     5735..5756
                     /label=EGFP-C
                     /note="EGFP, forward primer"
     misc_feature    5817..6405
                     /label=WPRE
                     /note="woodchuck hepatitis virus posttranscriptional
                     regulatory element"
     primer_bind     complement(5870..5890)
                     /label=WPRE-R
                     /note="WPRE, reverse primer"
     CDS             complement(6288..6299)
                     /codon_start=1
                     /product="Factor Xa recognition and cleavage site"
                     /label=Factor Xa site
                     /translation="IEGR"
     LTR             6477..6710
                     /label=3' LTR (Delta-U3)
                     /note="self-inactivating 3' long terminal repeat (LTR) from
                     HIV-1"
     polyA_signal    6788..6909
                     /label=SV40 poly(A) signal
                     /note="SV40 polyadenylation signal"
     primer_bind     complement(6825..6844)
                     /label=SV40pA-R
                     /note="SV40 polyA, reverse primer"
     primer_bind     6879..6898
                     /label=EBV-rev
                     /note="SV40 polyA terminator, reverse primer"
     rep_origin      6949..7084
                     /label=SV40 ori
                     /note="SV40 origin of replication"
     primer_bind     7011..7030
                     /label=SV40pro-F
                     /note="SV40 promoter/origin, forward primer"
     primer_bind     complement(7104..7123)
                     /label=T7
                     /note="T7 promoter, forward primer"
     promoter        complement(7105..7123)
                     /label=T7 promoter
                     /note="promoter for bacteriophage T7 RNA polymerase"
     primer_bind     complement(7133..7150)
                     /label=M13 Forward
                     /note="In lacZ gene. Also called M13-F20 or M13 (-21)
                     Forward"
     primer_bind     complement(7133..7149)
                     /label=M13 fwd
                     /note="common sequencing primer, one of multiple similar
                     variants"
     primer_bind     complement(7142..7164)
                     /label=M13/pUC Forward
                     /note="In lacZ gene"
     rep_origin      7291..7746
                     /direction=RIGHT
                     /label=f1 ori
                     /note="f1 bacteriophage origin of replication; arrow
                     indicates direction of (+) strand synthesis"
     primer_bind     complement(7378..7397)
                     /label=F1ori-R
                     /note="F1 origin, reverse primer"
     primer_bind     7588..7609
                     /label=F1ori-F
                     /note="F1 origin, forward primer"
     promoter        7772..7876
                     /gene="bla"
                     /label=AmpR promoter
     CDS             7877..8737
                     /codon_start=1
                     /gene="bla"
                     /product="beta-lactamase"
                     /label=AmpR
                     /note="confers resistance to ampicillin, carbenicillin, and
                     related antibiotics"
                     /translation="MSIQHFRVALIPFFAAFCLPVFAHPETLVKVKDAEDQLGARVGYI
                     ELDLNSGKILESFRPEERFPMMSTFKVLLCGAVLSRIDAGQEQLGRRIHYSQNDLVEYS
                     PVTEKHLTDGMTVRELCSAAITMSDNTAANLLLTTIGGPKELTAFLHNMGDHVTRLDRW
                     EPELNEAIPNDERDTTMPVAMATTLRKLLTGELLTLASRQQLIDWMEADKVAGPLLRSA
                     LPAGWFIADKSGAGERGSRGIIAALGPDGKPSRIVVIYTTGSQATMDERNRQIAEIGAS
                     LIKHW"
     primer_bind     complement(8095..8114)
                     /label=Amp-R
                     /note="Ampicillin resistance gene, reverse primer"
     rep_origin      8908..9496
                     /direction=RIGHT
                     /label=ori
                     /note="high-copy-number ColE1/pMB1/pBR322/pUC origin of
                     replication"
     primer_bind     9397..9416
                     /label=pBR322ori-F
                     /note="pBR322 origin, forward primer"
     primer_bind     9650..9667
                     /label=L4440
                     /note="L4440 vector, forward primer"
     protein_bind    9784..9805
                     /label=CAP binding site
                     /bound_moiety="E. coli catabolite activator protein"
                     /note="CAP binding activates transcription in the presence
                     of cAMP."
     promoter        9820..9850
                     /label=lac promoter
                     /note="promoter for the E. coli lac operon"
     protein_bind    9858..9874
                     /label=lac operator
                     /bound_moiety="lac repressor encoded by lacI"
                     /note="The lac repressor binds to the lac operator to
                     inhibit transcription in E. coli. This inhibition can be
                     relieved by adding lactose or
                     isopropyl-beta-D-thiogalactopyranoside (IPTG)."
     primer_bind     9863..9885
                     /label=M13/pUC Reverse
                     /note="In lacZ gene"
     primer_bind     9882..9898
                     /label=M13 rev
                     /note="common sequencing primer, one of multiple similar
                     variants"
     primer_bind     9882..9898
                     /label=M13 Reverse
                     /note="In lacZ gene. Also called M13-rev"
     primer_bind     9917..9937
                     /label=T3
                     /note="T3 promoter, forward primer"
     promoter        9919..9937
                     /label=T3 promoter
                     /note="promoter for bacteriophage T3 RNA polymerase"
     promoter        9965..10191
                     /label=RSV promoter
                     /note="Rous sarcoma virus enhancer/promoter"
     LTR             10192..10372
                     /label=5' LTR (truncated)
                     /note="truncated 5' long terminal repeat (LTR) from HIV-1"
     misc_feature    10419..10544
                     /label=HIV-1 Psi
                     /note="packaging signal of human immunodeficiency virus
                     type 1"
     misc_feature    11037..11270
                     /label=RRE
                     /note="The Rev response element (RRE) of HIV-1 allows for
                     Rev-dependent mRNA export from the nucleus to the
                     cytoplasm."
     CDS             11455..11499
                     /codon_start=1
                     /product="antigenic peptide corresponding to amino acids
                     655 to 669 of the HIV envelope protein gp41 (Lutje Hulsik
                     et al., 2013)"
                     /label=gp41 peptide
                     /note="recognized by the 2H10 single-chain llama nanobody"
                     /translation="KNEQELLELDKWASL"
     promoter        11677..11917
                     /label=U6 promoter
                     /note="RNA polymerase III promoter for human U6 snRNA"
     primer_bind     11677..11697
                     /label=hU6-F
                     /note="Human U6 promoter, forward primer"
     primer_bind     11848..11867
                     /label=LKO.1 5'
                     /note="Human U6 promoter, forward primer"
ORIGIN
        1 gaaacaccgg agacggttgt aaatgagcac acaaaataca catgctaaaa tattatattc
       61 tatgaccttt ataaaatcaa ccaaaatctt ctttttaata actttagtat caataattag
      121 aatttttatg ttcctttttg caaactttta ataaaaatga gcaaaataaa aaaacgctag
      181 ttttagtaac tcgcgttgtt ttcttcacct ttaataatag ctactccacc acttgttcct
      241 aagcggtcag ctcctgcttc aatcattttt tgagcatctt caaatgttct aactccacca
      301 gctgctttaa ctaaagcatt gtctttaaca actgacttca ttagtttaac atcttcaaat
      361 gttgcacctg attttgaaaa tcctgttgat gttttaacaa attctaatcc agcttcaaca
      421 gctatttcac aagctttcat gatttcttct tttgttaata aacaattttc cataatacat
      481 ttaacaacat gtgatccagc tgcttttttt acagctttca tgtcttctaa aactaattca
      541 taatttttgt cttttaatgc accaatattt aataccatat caatttctgt tgcaccatct
      601 ttaattgctt cagaaactgg aaagcgggca gtgagcgcaa cgcaattaat gtgagttagc
      661 tcacacatta ggcaccccag gctttacact ttatgcttcc ggctcgtatg ttgtgtggaa
      721 ttgtgagcgg ataacaattt cacacatact agagaaagag gagaaatact agatggcttc
      781 ctccgaggac gttatcaaag agttcatgcg tttcaaagtt cgtatggaag gttccgttaa
      841 cggtcacgag ttcgaaatcg aaggtgaagg tgaaggtcgt ccgtacgaag gtacccagac
      901 cgctaaactg aaagttacca aaggtggtcc gctgccgttc gcttgggaca tcctgtcccc
      961 gcagttccag tacggttcca aagcttacgt taaacacccg gctgacatcc cggactacct
     1021 gaaactgtcc ttcccggaag gtttcaaatg ggaacgtgtt atgaacttcg aggacggtgg
     1081 tgttgttacc gttacccagg actcctccct gcaagacggt gagttcatct acaaagttaa
     1141 actgcgtggt accaacttcc cgtccgatgg tccggttatg cagaaaaaaa ccatgggttg
     1201 ggaagcttcc accgaacgta tgtacccgga ggacggtgct ctgaaaggtg aaatcaaaat
     1261 gcgtctgaaa ctgaaagacg gtggtcacta cgacgctgaa gttaaaacca cctacatggc
     1321 taaaaaaccg gttcagctgc cgggtgctta caaaaccgac atcaaactgg acatcacctc
     1381 ccacaacgag gactacacca tcgttgaaca gtacgaacgt gctgaaggtc gtcactccac
     1441 cggtgcttaa taacgctgat agtgctagtg tagatcgcta ctagagccag gcatcaaata
     1501 aaacgaaagg ctcagtcgaa agactgggcc tttcgtttta tctgttgttt gtcggtgaac
     1561 gctctctact agagtcacac tggtgtagct gttgtgcatg cacctagagg aaaacctaca
     1621 acatttgtta ttcctacatt tgtgcctttt aataattctt tacaatagct tgttcaatat
     1681 gaattaacac aaactgttgc aaaatcaaat tcaattgctt catcacataa ttgtttaatt
     1741 tcagctttcg tagcatcttg ttttaataat gtgtgatcta tatatttgtt tagtttcatt
     1801 ttttctccta tatattcatt tttaatttta attctttaat aatttcgtct actttaactt
     1861 tagcgttttg aacagattca ccaacaccta taaaataaat ttttagttta ggttcagttc
     1921 cacttgggcg aacagcaaat catgacttat cttctaaata aaattttagt aagtcttgtc
     1981 ctggcatatt atacattcca tcgatgtagt cttcaacatt aacaacttta agtccagcaa
     2041 tttgagttaa gggtgttgct ctcaatgatt tcattaatgg ttcaattttt aatttctttt
     2101 cttctggttt aaaattcaag tttaaagtga aagtgtaata tgcacccatt tctttaaata
     2161 aatcttctaa atagtctact aatgttttat tttgtttttt ataaaatcaa gcagcctctg
     2221 ctattaatat agaagcttgt attccatctt tatctctagc tgagtcatca attacatatc
     2281 cataactttc ttcataagca aaaacaaaat ttaatccgtt atcttcttct ttagcaattt
     2341 ctctacccat tcatttaaat ccagttaaag tttttacaat attaactcca tatttttcat
     2401 gagcgattct atcacccaaa tcacttgtta caaaacttga atatagagcc ggattttttg
     2461 gaatgctatt taagcgtttt agatttgata attttcaatc aattaaaatt ggtcctgttt
     2521 gatttccatc taatcttaca aaatgaccat catgttttat tgccattcca aatctgtcag
     2581 catctgggtc attcataata ataatatctg catcatgttt aataccatat tcaagcggta
     2641 tttttcatgc aggatcaaat tctggatttg gatttacaac atttttaaat gtttcatctt
     2701 caaatgcatg ctcttcaacc tcaataacgt tatatcctga ttcacgtaat atttttgggg
     2761 taaatttagt tcctgttcca ttaactgcgc taaaaataat ttttaaatct tttttagctt
     2821 cttgctcttt tttgtacgtc tctgttttag agctagaaat agcaagttaa aataaggcta
     2881 gtccgttatc aacttgaaaa agtggcaccg agtcggtgct tttttagaat tcgcgtaact
     2941 agatcttgag acaaatggca gtattcatcc acaattttaa aagaaaaggg gggattgggg
     3001 ggtacagtgc aggggaaaga atagtagaca taatagcaac agacatacaa actaaagaat
     3061 tacaaaaaca aattacaaaa attcaaaatt ttcgggttta ttacagggac agcagagatc
     3121 cactttggcg ccggctcgag ggggcccggg tgcaaagatg gataaagttt taaacagaga
     3181 ggaatctttg cagctaatgg accttctagg tcttgaaagg agtgggaatt ggctccggtg
     3241 cccgtcagtg ggcagagcgc acatcgccca cagtccccga gaagttgggg ggaggggtcg
     3301 gcaattgatc cggtgcctag agaaggtggc gcggggtaaa ctgggaaagt gatgtcgtgt
     3361 actggctccg cctttttccc gagggtgggg gagaaccgta tataagtgca gtagtcgccg
     3421 tgaacgttct ttttcgcaac gggtttgccg ccagaacaca ggtaagtgcc gtgtgtggtt
     3481 cccgcgggcc tggcctcttt acgggttatg gcccttgcgt gccttgaatt acttccacct
     3541 ggctgcagta cgtgattctt gatcccgagc ttcgggttgg aagtgggtgg gagagttcga
     3601 ggccttgcgc ttaaggagcc ccttcgcctc gtgcttgagt tgaggcctgg cctgggcgct
     3661 ggggccgccg cgtgcgaatc tggtggcacc ttcgcgcctg tctcgctgct ttcgataagt
     3721 ctctagccat ttaaaatttt tgatgacctg ctgcgacgct ttttttctgg caagatagtc
     3781 ttgtaaatgc gggccaagat ctgcacactg gtatttcggt ttttggggcc gcgggcggcg
     3841 acggggcccg tgcgtcccag cgcacatgtt cggcgaggcg gggcctgcga gcgcggccac
     3901 cgagaatcgg acgggggtag tctcaagctg gccggcctgc tctggtgcct ggcctcgcgc
     3961 cgccgtgtat cgccccgccc tgggcggcaa ggctggcccg gtcggcacca gttgcgtgag
     4021 cggaaagatg gccgcttccc ggccctgctg cagggagctc aaaatggagg acgcggcgct
     4081 cgggagagcg ggcgggtgag tcacccacac aaaggaaaag ggcctttccg tcctcagccg
     4141 tcgcttcatg tgactccacg gagtaccggg cgccgtccag gcacctcgat tagttctcga
     4201 gcttttggag tacgtcgtct ttaggttggg gggaggggtt ttatgcgatg gagtttcccc
     4261 acactgagtg ggtggagact gaagttaggc cagcttggca cttgatgtaa ttctccttgg
     4321 aatttgccct ttttgagttt ggatcttggt tcattctcaa gcctcagaca gtggttcaaa
     4381 gtttttttct tccatttcag gtgtcgtgac gtacggccac catgaccgag tacaagccca
     4441 cggtgcgcct cgccacccgc gacgacgtcc ccagggccgt acgcaccctc gccgccgcgt
     4501 tcgccgacta ccccgccacg cgccacaccg tcgatccgga ccgccacatc gagcgggtca
     4561 ccgagctgca agaactcttc ctcacgcgcg tcgggctcga catcggcaag gtgtgggtcg
     4621 cggacgacgg cgccgccgtg gcggtctgga ccacgccgga gagcgtcgaa gcgggggcgg
     4681 tgttcgccga gatcggcccg cgcatggccg agttgagcgg ttcccggctg gccgcgcagc
     4741 aacagatgga aggcctcctg gcgccgcacc ggcccaagga gcccgcgtgg ttcctggcca
     4801 ccgtcggagt ctcgcccgac caccagggca agggtctggg cagcgccgtc gtgctccccg
     4861 gagtggaggc ggccgagcgc gccggggtgc ccgccttcct ggagacctcc gcgccccgca
     4921 acctcccctt ctacgagcgg ctcggcttca ccgtcaccgc cgacgtcgag gtgcccgaag
     4981 gaccgcgcac ctggtgcatg acccgcaagc ccggtgccgg atccggcgca acaaacttct
     5041 ctctgctgaa acaagccgga gatgtcgaag agaatcctgg accggtgagc aagggcgagg
     5101 agctgttcac cggggtggtg cccatcctgg tcgagctgga cggcgacgta aacggccaca
     5161 agttcagcgt gtccggcgag ggcgagggcg atgccaccta cggcaagctg accctgaagt
     5221 tcatctgcac caccggcaag ctgcccgtgc cctggcccac cctcgtgacc accctgacct
     5281 acggcgtgca gtgcttcagc cgctaccccg accacatgaa gcagcacgac ttcttcaagt
     5341 ccgccatgcc cgaaggctac gtccaggagc gcaccatctt cttcaaggac gacggcaact
     5401 acaagacccg cgccgaggtg aagttcgagg gcgacaccct ggtgaaccgc atcgagctga
     5461 agggcatcga cttcaaggag gacggcaaca tcctggggca caagctggag tacaactaca
     5521 acagccacaa cgtctatatc atggccgaca agcagaagaa cggcatcaag gtgaacttca
     5581 agatccgcca caacatcgag gacggcagcg tgcagctcgc cgaccactac cagcagaaca
     5641 cccccatcgg cgacggcccc gtgctgctgc ccgacaacca ctacctgagc acccagtccg
     5701 ccctgagcaa agaccccaac gagaagcgcg atcacatggt cctgctggag ttcgtgaccg
     5761 ccgccgggat cactctcggc atggacgagc tgtacaagta aacgcgttaa gtcgacaatc
     5821 aacctctgga ttacaaaatt tgtgaaagat tgactggtat tcttaactat gttgctcctt
     5881 ttacgctatg tggatacgct gctttaatgc ctttgtatca tgctattgct tcccgtatgg
     5941 ctttcatttt ctcctccttg tataaatcct ggttgctgtc tctttatgag gagttgtggc
     6001 ccgttgtcag gcaacgtggc gtggtgtgca ctgtgtttgc tgacgcaacc cccactggtt
     6061 ggggcattgc caccacctgt cagctccttt ccgggacttt cgctttcccc ctccctattg
     6121 ccacggcgga actcatcgcc gcctgccttg cccgctgctg gacaggggct cggctgttgg
     6181 gcactgacaa ttccgtggtg ttgtcgggga aatcatcgtc ctttccttgg ctgctcgcct
     6241 gtgttgccac ctggattctg cgcgggacgt ccttctgcta cgtcccttcg gccctcaatc
     6301 cagcggacct tccttcccgc ggcctgctgc cggctctgcg gcctcttccg cgtcttcgcc
     6361 ttcgccctca gacgagtcgg atctcccttt gggccgcctc cccgcgtcga ctttaagacc
     6421 aatgacttac aaggcagctg tagatcttag ccacttttta aaagaaaagg ggggactgga
     6481 agggctaatt cactcccaac gaagacaaga tctgcttttt gcttgtactg ggtctctctg
     6541 gttagaccag atctgagcct gggagctctc tggctaacta gggaacccac tgcttaagcc
     6601 tcaataaagc ttgccttgag tgcttcaagt agtgtgtgcc cgtctgttgt gtgactctgg
     6661 taactagaga tccctcagac ccttttagtc agtgtggaaa atctctagca gtacgtatag
     6721 tagttcatgt catcttatta ttcagtattt ataacttgca aagaaatgaa tatcagagag
     6781 tgagaggaac ttgtttattg cagcttataa tggttacaaa taaagcaata gcatcacaaa
     6841 tttcacaaat aaagcatttt tttcactgca ttctagttgt ggtttgtcca aactcatcaa
     6901 tgtatcttat catgtctggc tctagctatc ccgcccctaa ctccgcccat cccgccccta
     6961 actccgccca gttccgccca ttctccgccc catggctgac taattttttt tatttatgca
     7021 gaggccgagg ccgcctcggc ctctgagcta ttccagaagt agtgaggagg cttttttgga
     7081 ggcctaggga cgtacccaat tcgccctata gtgagtcgta ttacgcgcgc tcactggccg
     7141 tcgttttaca acgtcgtgac tgggaaaacc ctggcgttac ccaacttaat cgccttgcag
     7201 cacatccccc tttcgccagc tggcgtaata gcgaagaggc ccgcaccgat cgcccttccc
     7261 aacagttgcg cagcctgaat ggcgaatggg nnnnnnnnnn nnnnnnnnnn nnnnnnnnnn
     7321 nnnnnnnnnn nnnnnnnnnn nnnnnnnnnn nnnnnnnnnn nnnnnnnnnn nnnnnnnnnn
     7381 nnnnnnnnnn nnnnnnnnnn nnnnnnnnnn nnnncnnnnn nnnnnnnnnn nnnnnnnnnn
     7441 nnnnnnnnnn nnnnnnnnnn nnnnnnnnnn nnnnnnnnnn nnnnnnnnnn nnnnnnnnnn
     7501 nnnnnnannn nnnnnnnnnn nnnnnnnnnn nnnnnnnnnn nnnnnnnnnn nnnnnncctt
     7561 tgacgttgga gtccacgttc tttaatagtg gactcttgtt ccaaactgga acaacactca
     7621 accctatctc ggtctattct tttgatttat aagggatttt gccgatttcg gcctattggt
     7681 taaaaaatga gctgatttaa caaaaattta acgcgaattt taacaaaata ttaacgctta
     7741 caatttaggt ggcacttttc ggggaaatgt gcgcggaacc cctatttgtt tatttttcta
     7801 aatacattca aatatgtatc cgctcatgag acaataaccc tgataaatgc ttcaataata
     7861 ttgaaaaagg aagagtatga gtattcaaca tttccgtgtc gcccttattc ccttttttgc
     7921 ggcattttgc cttcctgttt ttgctcaccc agaaacgctg gtgaaagtaa aagatgctga
     7981 agatcagttg ggtgcacgag tgggttacat cgaactggat ctcaacagcg gtaagatcct
     8041 tgagagtttt cgccccgaag aacgttttcc aatgatgagc acttttaaag ttctgctatg
     8101 tggcgcggta ttatcccgta ttgacgccgg gcaagagcaa ctcggtcgcc gcatacacta
     8161 ttctcagaat gacttggttg agtactcacc agtcacagaa aagcatctta cggatggcat
     8221 gacagtaaga gaattatgca gtgctgccat aaccatgagt gataacactg cggccaactt
     8281 acttctgaca acgatcggag gaccgaagga gctaaccgct tttttgcaca acatggggga
     8341 tcatgtaact cgccttgatc gttgggaacc ggagctgaat gaagccatac caaacgacga
     8401 gcgtgacacc acgatgcctg tagcaatggc aacaacgttg cgcaaactat taactggcga
     8461 actacttact ctagcttccc ggcaacaatt aatagactgg atggaggcgg ataaagttgc
     8521 aggaccactt ctgcgctcgg cccttccggc tggctggttt attgctgata aatctggagc
     8581 cggtgagcgt gggtctcgcg gtatcattgc agcactgggg ccagatggta agccctcccg
     8641 tatcgtagtt atctacacga cggggagtca ggcaactatg gatgaacgaa atagacagat
     8701 cgctgagata ggtgcctcac tgattaagca ttggtaactg tcagaccaag tttactcata
     8761 tatactttag attgatttaa aacttcattt ttaatttaaa aggatctagg tgaagatcct
     8821 ttttgataat ctcatgacca aaatccctta acgtgagttt tcgttccact gagcgtcaga
     8881 ccccgtagaa aagatcaaag gatcttcttg agatcctttt tttctgcgcg taatctgctg
     8941 cttgcaaaca aaaaaaccac cgctaccagc ggtggtttgt ttgccggatc aagagctacc
     9001 aactcttttt ccgaaggtaa ctggcttcag cagagcgcag ataccaaata ctgttcttct
     9061 agtgtagccg tagttaggcc accacttcaa gaactctgta gcaccgccta catacctcgc
     9121 tctgctaatc ctgttaccag tggctgctgc cagtggcgat aagtcgtgtc ttaccgggtt
     9181 ggactcaaga cgatagttac cggataaggc gcagcggtcg ggctgaacgg ggggttcgtg
     9241 cacacagccc agcttggagc gaacgaccta caccgaactg agatacctac agcgtgagct
     9301 atgagaaagc gccacgcttc ccgaagggag aaaggcggac aggtatccgg taagcggcag
     9361 ggtcggaaca ggagagcgca cgagggagct tccaggggga aacgcctggt atctttatag
     9421 tcctgtcggg tttcgccacc tctgacttga gcgtcgattt ttgtgatgct cgtcaggggg
     9481 gcggagccta tggaaaaacg ccagcaacgc ggccttttta cggttcctgg ccttttgctg
     9541 gccttttgct cacatgttct ttcctgcgtt atcccctgat tctgtggata accgtattac
     9601 cgcctttgag tgagctgata ccgctcgccg cagccgaacg accgagcgca gcgagtcagt
     9661 gagcgaggaa gcggaagagc gcccaatacg caaaccgcct ctccccgcgc gttggccgat
     9721 tcattaatgc agctggcacg acaggtttcc cgactggaaa gcgggcagtg agcgcaacgc
     9781 aattaatgtg agttagctca ctcattaggc accccaggct ttacacttta tgcttccggc
     9841 tcgtatgttg tgtggaattg tgagcggata acaatttcac acaggaaaca gctatgacca
     9901 tgattacgcc aagcgcgcaa ttaaccctca ctaaagggaa caaaagctgg agctgcaagc
     9961 ttaatgtagt cttatgcaat actcttgtag tcttgcaaca tggtaacgat gagttagcaa
    10021 catgccttac aaggagagaa aaagcaccgt gcatgccgat tggtggaagt aaggtggtac
    10081 gatcgtgcct tattaggaag gcaacagacg ggtctgacat ggattggacg aaccactgaa
    10141 ttgccgcatt gcagagatat tgtatttaag tgcctagctc gatacataaa cgggtctctc
    10201 tggttagacc agatctgagc ctgggagctc tctggctaac tagggaaccc actgcttaag
    10261 cctcaataaa gcttgccttg agtgcttcaa gtagtgtgtg cccgtctgtt gtgtgactct
    10321 ggtaactaga gatccctcag acccttttag tcagtgtgga aaatctctag cagtggcgcc
    10381 cgaacaggga cttgaaagcg aaagggaaac cagaggagct ctctcgacgc aggactcggc
    10441 ttgctgaagc gcgcacggca agaggcgagg ggcggcgact ggtgagtacg ccaaaaattt
    10501 tgactagcgg aggctagaag gagagagatg ggtgcgagag cgtcagtatt aagcggggga
    10561 gaattagatc gcgatgggaa aaaattcggt taaggccagg gggaaagaaa aaatataaat
    10621 taaaacatat agtatgggca agcagggagc tagaacgatt cgcagttaat cctggcctgt
    10681 tagaaacatc agaaggctgt agacaaatac tgggacagct acaaccatcc cttcagacag
    10741 gatcagaaga acttagatca ttatataata cagtagcaac cctctattgt gtgcatcaaa
    10801 ggatagagat aaaagacacc aaggaagctt tagacaagat agaggaagag caaaacaaaa
    10861 gtaagaccac cgcacagcaa gcggccgctg atcttcagac ctggaggagg agatatgagg
    10921 gacaattgga gaagtgaatt atataaatat aaagtagtaa aaattgaacc attaggagta
    10981 gcacccacca aggcaaagag aagagtggtg cagagagaaa aaagagcagt gggaatagga
    11041 gctttgttcc ttgggttctt gggagcagca ggaagcacta tgggcgcagc gtcaatgacg
    11101 ctgacggtac aggccagaca attattgtct ggtatagtgc agcagcagaa caatttgctg
    11161 agggctattg aggcgcaaca gcatctgttg caactcacag tctggggcat caagcagctc
    11221 caggcaagaa tcctggctgt ggaaagatac ctaaaggatc aacagctcct ggggatttgg
    11281 ggttgctctg gaaaactcat ttgcaccact gctgtgcctt ggaatgctag ttggagtaat
    11341 aaatctctgg aacagatttg gaatcacacg acctggatgg agtgggacag agaaattaac
    11401 aattacacaa gcttaataca ctccttaatt gaagaatcgc aaaaccagca agaaaagaat
    11461 gaacaagaat tattggaatt agataaatgg gcaagtttgt ggaattggtt taacataaca
    11521 aattggctgt ggtatataaa attattcata atgatagtag gaggcttggt aggtttaaga
    11581 atagtttttg ctgtactttc tatagtgaat agagttaggc agggatattc accattatcg
    11641 tttcagaccc acctcccaac cccgagggga cccagagagg gcctatttcc catgattcct
    11701 tcatatttgc atatacgata caaggctgtt agagagataa ttagaattaa tttgactgta
    11761 aacacaaaga tattagtaca aaatacgtga cgtagaaagt aataatttct tgggtagttt
    11821 gcagttttaa aattatgttt taaaatggac tatcatatgc ttaccgtaac ttgaaagtat
    11881 ttcgatttct tggctttata tatcttgtgg aaaggac
//
