Features (pLannotate 1.2.2; 37 found; start..end, strand, type, name):
     14..80      +  CDS            small t antigen (fragment): SV40 (simian virus 40) small t antigen
    106..317     +  promoter       EF-1α core promoter: core promoter for human elongation factor EF-1α
    318..1256    +  intron         EF-1α intron A: intron upstream of the start codon of human EF-1α
   1278..1874    +  CDS            PuroR (fragment): puromycin N-acetyltransferase; pac from Streptomyces; confers resistance to puromycin
   1940..2657    +  CDS            EGFP (fragment): the original enhanced GFP (Yang et al., 1996) mammalian codon-optimized
   2673..3261    +  misc_feature   WPRE: woodchuck hepatitis virus posttranscriptional regulatory element
   3312..3331    +  misc_feature   cPPT/CTS (fragment): central polypurine tract and central termination sequence of HIV-1
   3333..3566    +  LTR            3' LTR (ΔU3): self-inactivating 3' long terminal repeat (LTR) from HIV-1
   3644..3765    +  polyA_signal   SV40 poly(A) signal: SV40 polyadenylation signal
   3805..3940    +  rep_origin     SV40 ori: SV40 origin of replication
   3961..3979    -  promoter       T7 promoter: promoter for bacteriophage T7 RNA polymerase
   3987..4142    +  CDS            lacZα (fragment): LacZα fragment of β-galactosidase; lacZ fragment
   4147..4575    +  rep_origin     f1 ori (sequence partly withheld): f1 bacteriophage origin of replication; arrow indicates direction of (+) strand synthesis
   4628..4732    +  promoter       AmpR promoter: bla
   4733..5593    +  CDS            AmpR: β-lactamase; bla; confers resistance to ampicillin, carbenicillin, and related antibiotics
   5764..6352    +  rep_origin     ori: high-copy-number ColE1/pMB1/pBR322/pUC origin of replication
   6535..6627    +  CDS            lacI (fragment): lac repressor; lacI; The lac repressor binds to the lac operator to inhibit transcription in E. coli. This inhibition can be relieved by adding lactose or isopropyl-β-D-thiogalactopyranoside (IPTG).
   6640..6661    +  protein_bind   CAP binding site: CAP binding activates transcription in the presence of cAMP. E. coli catabolite activator protein
   6676..6706    +  promoter       lac promoter: promoter for the E. coli lac operon
   6710..6732    +  protein_bind   lac operator (fragment): The lac repressor binds to the lac operator to inhibit transcription in E. coli. This inhibition can be relieved by adding lactose or isopropyl-β-D-thiogalactopyranoside (IPTG). lac repressor encoded by lacI
   6775..6793    +  promoter       T3 promoter: promoter for bacteriophage T3 RNA polymerase
   6821..7047    +  promoter       RSV promoter: Rous sarcoma virus enhancer/promoter
   7048..7228    +  LTR            5' LTR (truncated): truncated 5' long terminal repeat (LTR) from HIV-1
   7275..7400    +  misc_feature   HIV-1 Ψ: packaging signal of human immunodeficiency virus type 1
   7384..7747    +  CDS            HIV-1 gag (fragment): gag protein from human immunodeficiency virus 1; gag
   7893..8126    +  misc_feature   RRE: The Rev response element (RRE) of HIV-1 allows for Rev-dependent mRNA export from the nucleus to the cytoplasm.
   8503..8529    +  CDS            Rev (fragment): human immunodeficiency virus 1 (HIV-1) Rev protein; rev; enhances nuclear export of unspliced and incompletely spliced viral mRNAs
   8533..8773    +  promoter       U6 promoter: RNA polymerase III promoter for human U6 snRNA
   8959..9420    -  CDS            deoC1 (fragment): DEOC1_STAAN - Also known as dra. Experimental evidence at protein level: Swiss-Prot protein existence level 1. Catalyzes a reversible aldol reaction between acetaldehyde and D-glyceraldehyde 3-phosphate to generate 2-deoxy-D-ribose 5- phosphate. From Staphylococcus aureus (strain N315).
   9440..9461    +  protein_bind   CAP binding site: CAP binding activates transcription in the presence of cAMP. E. coli catabolite activator protein
   9476..9506    +  promoter       lac promoter: promoter for the E. coli lac operon
   9510..9532    +  protein_bind   lac operator (fragment): The lac repressor binds to the lac operator to inhibit transcription in E. coli. This inhibition can be relieved by adding lactose or isopropyl-β-D-thiogalactopyranoside (IPTG). lac repressor encoded by lacI
   9566..10240   +  CDS            mRFP1: mRFP1 is a basic (constitutively fluorescent) red fluorescent protein published in 2002, derived from Discosoma sp.. It is reported to be a somewhat slowly-maturing monomer with low acid sensitivity.
  10288..10359   +  terminator     rrnB T1 terminator: transcription terminator T1 from the E. coli rrnB gene
  10371..10586   -  CDS            deoC (fragment): DEOC_ACIB4 - Experimental evidence at protein level: Swiss-Prot protein existence level 1. Catalyzes a reversible aldol reaction between acetaldehyde and D-glyceraldehyde 3-phosphate to generate 2-deoxy-D-ribose 5- phosphate. From Aciduliprofundum boonei (strain DSM 19572 / T469).
  11637..11712   +  misc_RNA       gRNA scaffold: guide RNA scaffold for the Streptococcus pyogenes CRISPR/Cas9 system
  11768..11885   +  misc_feature   cPPT/CTS: central polypurine tract and central termination sequence of HIV-1
>Addgene plasmid #137730 | LentiGuide-Puro-P2A-EGFP_mRFPstuf | analyzer sequence | sequence record 265971
CCCGGGTGCAAAGATGGATAAAGTTTTAAACAGAGAGGAATCTTTGCAGCTAATGGACCTTCTAGGTCTT
GAAAGGAGTGGGAATTGGCTCCGGTGCCCGTCAGTGGGCAGAGCGCACATCGCCCACAGTCCCCGAGAAG
TTGGGGGGAGGGGTCGGCAATTGATCCGGTGCCTAGAGAAGGTGGCGCGGGGTAAACTGGGAAAGTGATG
TCGTGTACTGGCTCCGCCTTTTTCCCGAGGGTGGGGGAGAACCGTATATAAGTGCAGTAGTCGCCGTGAA
CGTTCTTTTTCGCAACGGGTTTGCCGCCAGAACACAGGTAAGTGCCGTGTGTGGTTCCCGCGGGCCTGGC
CTCTTTACGGGTTATGGCCCTTGCGTGCCTTGAATTACTTCCACCTGGCTGCAGTACGTGATTCTTGATC
CCGAGCTTCGGGTTGGAAGTGGGTGGGAGAGTTCGAGGCCTTGCGCTTAAGGAGCCCCTTCGCCTCGTGC
TTGAGTTGAGGCCTGGCCTGGGCGCTGGGGCCGCCGCGTGCGAATCTGGTGGCACCTTCGCGCCTGTCTC
GCTGCTTTCGATAAGTCTCTAGCCATTTAAAATTTTTGATGACCTGCTGCGACGCTTTTTTTCTGGCAAG
ATAGTCTTGTAAATGCGGGCCAAGATCTGCACACTGGTATTTCGGTTTTTGGGGCCGCGGGCGGCGACGG
GGCCCGTGCGTCCCAGCGCACATGTTCGGCGAGGCGGGGCCTGCGAGCGCGGCCACCGAGAATCGGACGG
GGGTAGTCTCAAGCTGGCCGGCCTGCTCTGGTGCCTGGCCTCGCGCCGCCGTGTATCGCCCCGCCCTGGG
CGGCAAGGCTGGCCCGGTCGGCACCAGTTGCGTGAGCGGAAAGATGGCCGCTTCCCGGCCCTGCTGCAGG
GAGCTCAAAATGGAGGACGCGGCGCTCGGGAGAGCGGGCGGGTGAGTCACCCACACAAAGGAAAAGGGCC
TTTCCGTCCTCAGCCGTCGCTTCATGTGACTCCACGGAGTACCGGGCGCCGTCCAGGCACCTCGATTAGT
TCTCGAGCTTTTGGAGTACGTCGTCTTTAGGTTGGGGGGAGGGGTTTTATGCGATGGAGTTTCCCCACAC
TGAGTGGGTGGAGACTGAAGTTAGGCCAGCTTGGCACTTGATGTAATTCTCCTTGGAATTTGCCCTTTTT
GAGTTTGGATCTTGGTTCATTCTCAAGCCTCAGACAGTGGTTCAAAGTTTTTTTCTTCCATTTCAGGTGT
CGTGACGTACGGCCACCATGACCGAGTACAAGCCCACGGTGCGCCTCGCCACCCGCGACGACGTCCCCAG
GGCCGTACGCACCCTCGCCGCCGCGTTCGCCGACTACCCCGCCACGCGCCACACCGTCGATCCGGACCGC
CACATCGAGCGGGTCACCGAGCTGCAAGAACTCTTCCTCACGCGCGTCGGGCTCGACATCGGCAAGGTGT
GGGTCGCGGACGACGGCGCCGCCGTGGCGGTCTGGACCACGCCGGAGAGCGTCGAAGCGGGGGCGGTGTT
CGCCGAGATCGGCCCGCGCATGGCCGAGTTGAGCGGTTCCCGGCTGGCCGCGCAGCAACAGATGGAAGGC
CTCCTGGCGCCGCACCGGCCCAAGGAGCCCGCGTGGTTCCTGGCCACCGTCGGAGTCTCGCCCGACCACC
AGGGCAAGGGTCTGGGCAGCGCCGTCGTGCTCCCCGGAGTGGAGGCGGCCGAGCGCGCCGGGGTGCCCGC
CTTCCTGGAGACCTCCGCGCCCCGCAACCTCCCCTTCTACGAGCGGCTCGGCTTCACCGTCACCGCCGAC
GTCGAGGTGCCCGAAGGACCGCGCACCTGGTGCATGACCCGCAAGCCCGGTGCCGGATCCGGCGCAACAA
ACTTCTCTCTGCTGAAACAAGCCGGAGATGTCGAAGAGAATCCTGGACCGGTGAGCAAGGGCGAGGAGCT
GTTCACCGGGGTGGTGCCCATCCTGGTCGAGCTGGACGGCGACGTAAACGGCCACAAGTTCAGCGTGTCC
GGCGAGGGCGAGGGCGATGCCACCTACGGCAAGCTGACCCTGAAGTTCATCTGCACCACCGGCAAGCTGC
CCGTGCCCTGGCCCACCCTCGTGACCACCCTGACCTACGGCGTGCAGTGCTTCAGCCGCTACCCCGACCA
CATGAAGCAGCACGACTTCTTCAAGTCCGCCATGCCCGAAGGCTACGTCCAGGAGCGCACCATCTTCTTC
AAGGACGACGGCAACTACAAGACCCGCGCCGAGGTGAAGTTCGAGGGCGACACCCTGGTGAACCGCATCG
AGCTGAAGGGCATCGACTTCAAGGAGGACGGCAACATCCTGGGGCACAAGCTGGAGTACAACTACAACAG
CCACAACGTCTATATCATGGCCGACAAGCAGAAGAACGGCATCAAGGTGAACTTCAAGATCCGCCACAAC
ATCGAGGACGGCAGCGTGCAGCTCGCCGACCACTACCAGCAGAACACCCCCATCGGCGACGGCCCCGTGC
TGCTGCCCGACAACCACTACCTGAGCACCCAGTCCGCCCTGAGCAAAGACCCCAACGAGAAGCGCGATCA
CATGGTCCTGCTGGAGTTCGTGACCGCCGCCGGGATCACTCTCGGCATGGACGAGCTGTACAAGTAAACG
CGTTAAGTCGACAATCAACCTCTGGATTACAAAATTTGTGAAAGATTGACTGGTATTCTTAACTATGTTG
CTCCTTTTACGCTATGTGGATACGCTGCTTTAATGCCTTTGTATCATGCTATTGCTTCCCGTATGGCTTT
CATTTTCTCCTCCTTGTATAAATCCTGGTTGCTGTCTCTTTATGAGGAGTTGTGGCCCGTTGTCAGGCAA
CGTGGCGTGGTGTGCACTGTGTTTGCTGACGCAACCCCCACTGGTTGGGGCATTGCCACCACCTGTCAGC
TCCTTTCCGGGACTTTCGCTTTCCCCCTCCCTATTGCCACGGCGGAACTCATCGCCGCCTGCCTTGCCCG
CTGCTGGACAGGGGCTCGGCTGTTGGGCACTGACAATTCCGTGGTGTTGTCGGGGAAATCATCGTCCTTT
CCTTGGCTGCTCGCCTGTGTTGCCACCTGGATTCTGCGCGGGACGTCCTTCTGCTACGTCCCTTCGGCCC
TCAATCCAGCGGACCTTCCTTCCCGCGGCCTGCTGCCGGCTCTGCGGCCTCTTCCGCGTCTTCGCCTTCG
CCCTCAGACGAGTCGGATCTCCCTTTGGGCCGCCTCCCCGCGTCGACTTTAAGACCAATGACTTACAAGG
CAGCTGTAGATCTTAGCCACTTTTTAAAAGAAAAGGGGGGACTGGAAGGGCTAATTCACTCCCAACGAAG
ACAAGATCTGCTTTTTGCTTGTACTGGGTCTCTCTGGTTAGACCAGATCTGAGCCTGGGAGCTCTCTGGC
TAACTAGGGAACCCACTGCTTAAGCCTCAATAAAGCTTGCCTTGAGTGCTTCAAGTAGTGTGTGCCCGTC
TGTTGTGTGACTCTGGTAACTAGAGATCCCTCAGACCCTTTTAGTCAGTGTGGAAAATCTCTAGCAGTAC
GTATAGTAGTTCATGTCATCTTATTATTCAGTATTTATAACTTGCAAAGAAATGAATATCAGAGAGTGAG
AGGAACTTGTTTATTGCAGCTTATAATGGTTACAAATAAAGCAATAGCATCACAAATTTCACAAATAAAG
CATTTTTTTCACTGCATTCTAGTTGTGGTTTGTCCAAACTCATCAATGTATCTTATCATGTCTGGCTCTA
GCTATCCCGCCCCTAACTCCGCCCATCCCGCCCCTAACTCCGCCCAGTTCCGCCCATTCTCCGCCCCATG
GCTGACTAATTTTTTTTATTTATGCAGAGGCCGAGGCCGCCTCGGCCTCTGAGCTATTCCAGAAGTAGTG
AGGAGGCTTTTTTGGAGGCCTAGGGACGTACCCAATTCGCCCTATAGTGAGTCGTATTACGCGCGCTCAC
TGGCCGTCGTTTTACAACGTCGTGACTGGGAAAACCCTGGCGTTACCCAACTTAATCGCCTTGCAGCACA
TCCCCCTTTCGCCAGCTGGCGTAATAGCGAAGAGGCCCGCACCGATCGCCCTTCCCAACAGTTGCGCAGC
CTGAATGGCGAATGGG
[124 nt withheld, positions 4147-4270]
C
[91 nt withheld, positions 4272-4362]
A
[49 nt withheld, positions 4364-4412]
CCTTTGACGTTGGAGTCCACGTTCTTTAATAGTGGACTCTTGTTCCAAACTGGAACAACACTCAACCCTA
TCTCGGTCTATTCTTTTGATTTATAAGGGATTTTGCCGATTTCGGCCTATTGGTTAAAAAATGAGCTGAT
TTAACAAAAATTTAACGCGAATTTTAACAAAATATTAACGCTTACAATTTAGGTGGCACTTTTCGGGGAA
ATGTGCGCGGAACCCCTATTTGTTTATTTTTCTAAATACATTCAAATATGTATCCGCTCATGAGACAATA
ACCCTGATAAATGCTTCAATAATATTGAAAAAGGAAGAGTATGAGTATTCAACATTTCCGTGTCGCCCTT
ATTCCCTTTTTTGCGGCATTTTGCCTTCCTGTTTTTGCTCACCCAGAAACGCTGGTGAAAGTAAAAGATG
CTGAAGATCAGTTGGGTGCACGAGTGGGTTACATCGAACTGGATCTCAACAGCGGTAAGATCCTTGAGAG
TTTTCGCCCCGAAGAACGTTTTCCAATGATGAGCACTTTTAAAGTTCTGCTATGTGGCGCGGTATTATCC
CGTATTGACGCCGGGCAAGAGCAACTCGGTCGCCGCATACACTATTCTCAGAATGACTTGGTTGAGTACT
CACCAGTCACAGAAAAGCATCTTACGGATGGCATGACAGTAAGAGAATTATGCAGTGCTGCCATAACCAT
GAGTGATAACACTGCGGCCAACTTACTTCTGACAACGATCGGAGGACCGAAGGAGCTAACCGCTTTTTTG
CACAACATGGGGGATCATGTAACTCGCCTTGATCGTTGGGAACCGGAGCTGAATGAAGCCATACCAAACG
ACGAGCGTGACACCACGATGCCTGTAGCAATGGCAACAACGTTGCGCAAACTATTAACTGGCGAACTACT
TACTCTAGCTTCCCGGCAACAATTAATAGACTGGATGGAGGCGGATAAAGTTGCAGGACCACTTCTGCGC
TCGGCCCTTCCGGCTGGCTGGTTTATTGCTGATAAATCTGGAGCCGGTGAGCGTGGGTCTCGCGGTATCA
TTGCAGCACTGGGGCCAGATGGTAAGCCCTCCCGTATCGTAGTTATCTACACGACGGGGAGTCAGGCAAC
TATGGATGAACGAAATAGACAGATCGCTGAGATAGGTGCCTCACTGATTAAGCATTGGTAACTGTCAGAC
CAAGTTTACTCATATATACTTTAGATTGATTTAAAACTTCATTTTTAATTTAAAAGGATCTAGGTGAAGA
TCCTTTTTGATAATCTCATGACCAAAATCCCTTAACGTGAGTTTTCGTTCCACTGAGCGTCAGACCCCGT
AGAAAAGATCAAAGGATCTTCTTGAGATCCTTTTTTTCTGCGCGTAATCTGCTGCTTGCAAACAAAAAAA
CCACCGCTACCAGCGGTGGTTTGTTTGCCGGATCAAGAGCTACCAACTCTTTTTCCGAAGGTAACTGGCT
TCAGCAGAGCGCAGATACCAAATACTGTTCTTCTAGTGTAGCCGTAGTTAGGCCACCACTTCAAGAACTC
TGTAGCACCGCCTACATACCTCGCTCTGCTAATCCTGTTACCAGTGGCTGCTGCCAGTGGCGATAAGTCG
TGTCTTACCGGGTTGGACTCAAGACGATAGTTACCGGATAAGGCGCAGCGGTCGGGCTGAACGGGGGGTT
CGTGCACACAGCCCAGCTTGGAGCGAACGACCTACACCGAACTGAGATACCTACAGCGTGAGCTATGAGA
AAGCGCCACGCTTCCCGAAGGGAGAAAGGCGGACAGGTATCCGGTAAGCGGCAGGGTCGGAACAGGAGAG
CGCACGAGGGAGCTTCCAGGGGGAAACGCCTGGTATCTTTATAGTCCTGTCGGGTTTCGCCACCTCTGAC
TTGAGCGTCGATTTTTGTGATGCTCGTCAGGGGGGCGGAGCCTATGGAAAAACGCCAGCAACGCGGCCTT
TTTACGGTTCCTGGCCTTTTGCTGGCCTTTTGCTCACATGTTCTTTCCTGCGTTATCCCCTGATTCTGTG
GATAACCGTATTACCGCCTTTGAGTGAGCTGATACCGCTCGCCGCAGCCGAACGACCGAGCGCAGCGAGT
CAGTGAGCGAGGAAGCGGAAGAGCGCCCAATACGCAAACCGCCTCTCCCCGCGCGTTGGCCGATTCATTA
ATGCAGCTGGCACGACAGGTTTCCCGACTGGAAAGCGGGCAGTGAGCGCAACGCAATTAATGTGAGTTAG
CTCACTCATTAGGCACCCCAGGCTTTACACTTTATGCTTCCGGCTCGTATGTTGTGTGGAATTGTGAGCG
GATAACAATTTCACACAGGAAACAGCTATGACCATGATTACGCCAAGCGCGCAATTAACCCTCACTAAAG
GGAACAAAAGCTGGAGCTGCAAGCTTAATGTAGTCTTATGCAATACTCTTGTAGTCTTGCAACATGGTAA
CGATGAGTTAGCAACATGCCTTACAAGGAGAGAAAAAGCACCGTGCATGCCGATTGGTGGAAGTAAGGTG
GTACGATCGTGCCTTATTAGGAAGGCAACAGACGGGTCTGACATGGATTGGACGAACCACTGAATTGCCG
CATTGCAGAGATATTGTATTTAAGTGCCTAGCTCGATACATAAACGGGTCTCTCTGGTTAGACCAGATCT
GAGCCTGGGAGCTCTCTGGCTAACTAGGGAACCCACTGCTTAAGCCTCAATAAAGCTTGCCTTGAGTGCT
TCAAGTAGTGTGTGCCCGTCTGTTGTGTGACTCTGGTAACTAGAGATCCCTCAGACCCTTTTAGTCAGTG
TGGAAAATCTCTAGCAGTGGCGCCCGAACAGGGACTTGAAAGCGAAAGGGAAACCAGAGGAGCTCTCTCG
ACGCAGGACTCGGCTTGCTGAAGCGCGCACGGCAAGAGGCGAGGGGCGGCGACTGGTGAGTACGCCAAAA
ATTTTGACTAGCGGAGGCTAGAAGGAGAGAGATGGGTGCGAGAGCGTCAGTATTAAGCGGGGGAGAATTA
GATCGCGATGGGAAAAAATTCGGTTAAGGCCAGGGGGAAAGAAAAAATATAAATTAAAACATATAGTATG
GGCAAGCAGGGAGCTAGAACGATTCGCAGTTAATCCTGGCCTGTTAGAAACATCAGAAGGCTGTAGACAA
ATACTGGGACAGCTACAACCATCCCTTCAGACAGGATCAGAAGAACTTAGATCATTATATAATACAGTAG
CAACCCTCTATTGTGTGCATCAAAGGATAGAGATAAAAGACACCAAGGAAGCTTTAGACAAGATAGAGGA
AGAGCAAAACAAAAGTAAGACCACCGCACAGCAAGCGGCCGCTGATCTTCAGACCTGGAGGAGGAGATAT
GAGGGACAATTGGAGAAGTGAATTATATAAATATAAAGTAGTAAAAATTGAACCATTAGGAGTAGCACCC
ACCAAGGCAAAGAGAAGAGTGGTGCAGAGAGAAAAAAGAGCAGTGGGAATAGGAGCTTTGTTCCTTGGGT
TCTTGGGAGCAGCAGGAAGCACTATGGGCGCAGCGTCAATGACGCTGACGGTACAGGCCAGACAATTATT
GTCTGGTATAGTGCAGCAGCAGAACAATTTGCTGAGGGCTATTGAGGCGCAACAGCATCTGTTGCAACTC
ACAGTCTGGGGCATCAAGCAGCTCCAGGCAAGAATCCTGGCTGTGGAAAGATACCTAAAGGATCAACAGC
TCCTGGGGATTTGGGGTTGCTCTGGAAAACTCATTTGCACCACTGCTGTGCCTTGGAATGCTAGTTGGAG
TAATAAATCTCTGGAACAGATTTGGAATCACACGACCTGGATGGAGTGGGACAGAGAAATTAACAATTAC
ACAAGCTTAATACACTCCTTAATTGAAGAATCGCAAAACCAGCAAGAAAAGAATGAACAAGAATTATTGG
AATTAGATAAATGGGCAAGTTTGTGGAATTGGTTTAACATAACAAATTGGCTGTGGTATATAAAATTATT
CATAATGATAGTAGGAGGCTTGGTAGGTTTAAGAATAGTTTTTGCTGTACTTTCTATAGTGAATAGAGTT
AGGCAGGGATATTCACCATTATCGTTTCAGACCCACCTCCCAACCCCGAGGGGACCCAGAGAGGGCCTAT
TTCCCATGATTCCTTCATATTTGCATATACGATACAAGGCTGTTAGAGAGATAATTAGAATTAATTTGAC
TGTAAACACAAAGATATTAGTACAAAATACGTGACGTAGAAAGTAATAATTTCTTGGGTAGTTTGCAGTT
TTAAAATTATGTTTTAAAATGGACTATCATATGCTTACCGTAACTTGAAAGTATTTCGATTTCTTGGCTT
TATATATCTTGTGGAAAGGACGAAACACCGGAGACGGTTGTAAATGAGCACACAAAATACACATGCTAAA
ATATTATATTCTATGACCTTTATAAAATCAACCAAAATCTTCTTTTTAATAACTTTAGTATCAATAATTA
GAATTTTTATGTTCCTTTTTGCAAACTTTTAATAAAAATGAGCAAAATAAAAAAACGCTAGTTTTAGTAA
CTCGCGTTGTTTTCTTCACCTTTAATAATAGCTACTCCACCACTTGTTCCTAAGCGGTCAGCTCCTGCTT
CAATCATTTTTTGAGCATCTTCAAATGTTCTAACTCCACCAGCTGCTTTAACTAAAGCATTGTCTTTAAC
AACTGACTTCATTAGTTTAACATCTTCAAATGTTGCACCTGATTTTGAAAATCCTGTTGATGTTTTAACA
AATTCTAATCCAGCTTCAACAGCTATTTCACAAGCTTTCATGATTTCTTCTTTTGTTAATAAACAATTTT
CCATAATACATTTAACAACATGTGATCCAGCTGCTTTTTTTACAGCTTTCATGTCTTCTAAAACTAATTC
ATAATTTTTGTCTTTTAATGCACCAATATTTAATACCATATCAATTTCTGTTGCACCATCTTTAATTGCT
TCAGAACTGGCACGACAGGTTTCCCGACTGGAAAGCGGGCAGTGAGCGCAACGCAATTAATGTGAGTTAG
CTCACTCATTAGGCACCCCAGGCTTTACACTTTATGCTTCCGGCTCGTATGTTGTGTGGAATTGTGAGCG
GATAACAATTTCACACATACTAGAGAAAGAGGAGAAATACTAGATGGCTTCCTCCGAGGACGTTATCAAA
GAGTTCATGCGTTTCAAAGTTCGTATGGAAGGTTCCGTTAACGGTCACGAGTTCGAAATCGAAGGTGAAG
GTGAAGGTCGTCCGTACGAAGGTACCCAGACCGCTAAACTGAAAGTTACCAAAGGTGGTCCGCTGCCGTT
CGCTTGGGACATCCTGTCCCCGCAGTTCCAGTACGGTTCCAAAGCTTACGTTAAACACCCGGCTGACATC
CCGGACTACCTGAAACTGTCCTTCCCGGAAGGTTTCAAATGGGAACGTGTTATGAACTTCGAGGACGGTG
GTGTTGTTACCGTTACCCAGGACTCCTCCCTGCAAGACGGTGAGTTCATCTACAAAGTTAAACTGCGTGG
TACCAACTTCCCGTCCGACGGTCCGGTTATGCAGAAAAAAACCATGGGTTGGGAAGCTTCCACCGAACGT
ATGTACCCGGAGGACGGTGCTCTGAAAGGTGAAATCAAAATGCGTCTGAAACTGAAAGACGGTGGTCACT
ACGACGCTGAAGTTAAAACCACCTACATGGCTAAAAAACCGGTTCAGCTGCCGGGTGCTTACAAAACCGA
CATCAAACTGGACATCACCTCCCACAACGAGGACTACACCATCGTTGAACAGTACGAACGTGCTGAAGGT
CGTCACTCCACCGGTGCTTAATAACGCTGATAGTGCTAGTGTAGATCGCTACTAGAGCCAGGCATCAAAT
AAAACGAAAGGCTCAGTCGAAAGACTGGGCCTTTCGTTTTATCTGTTGTTTGTCGGTGAACGCTCTCTAC
TAGAGTCACACTGGTGTAGCTGTTGTGCATGCACCTAGAGGAAAACCTACAACATTTGTTATTCCTACAT
TTGTGCCTTTTAATAATTCTTTACAATAGCTTGTTCAATATGAATTAACACAAACTGTTGCAAAATCAAA
TTCAATTGCTTCATCACATAATTGTTTAATTTCAGCTTTCGTAGCATCTTGTTTTAATAATGTGTGATCT
ATATATTTGTTTAGTTTCATTTTTTCTCCTATATATTCATTTTTAATTTTAATTCTTTAATAATTTCGTC
TACTTTAACTTTAGCGTTTTGAACAGATTCACCAACACCTATAAAATAAATTTTTAGTTTAGGTTCAGTT
CCACTTGGGCGAACAGCAAATCATGACTTATCTTCTAAATAAAATTTTAGTAAGTCTTGTCCTGGCATAT
TATACATTCCATCGATGTAGTCTTCAACATTAACAACTTTAAGTCCAGCAATTTGAGTTAAGGGTGTTGC
TCTCAATGATTTCATTAATGGTTCAATTTTTAATTTCTTTTCTTCTGGTTTAAAATTCAAGTTTAAAGTG
AAAGTGTAATATGCACCCATTTCTTTAAATAAATCTTCTAAATAGTCTACTAATGTTTTATTTTGTTTTT
TATAAAATCAAGCAGCCTCTGCTATTAATATAGAAGCTTGTATTCCATCTTTATCTCTAGCTGAGTCATC
AATTACATATCCATAACTTTCTTCATAAGCAAAAACAAAATTTAATCCGTTATCTTCTTCTTTAGCAATT
TCTCTACCCATTCATTTAAATCCAGTTAAAGTTTTTACAATATTAACTCCATATTTTTCATGAGCGATTC
TATCACCCAAATCACTTGTTACAAAACTTGAATATAGAGCCGGATTTTTTGGAATGCTATTTAAGCGTTT
TAGATTTGATAATTTTCAATCAATTAAAATTGGTCCTGTTTGATTTCCATCTAATCTTACAAAATGACCA
TCATGTTTTATTGCCATTCCAAATCTGTCAGCATCTGGGTCATTCATAATAATAATATCTGCATCATGTT
TAATACCATATTCAAGCGGTATTTTTCATGCAGGATCAAATTCTGGATTTGGATTTACAACATTTTTAAA
TGTTTCATCTTCAAATGCATGCTCTTCAACCTCAATAACGTTATATCCTGATTCACGTAATATTTTTGGG
GTAAATTTAGTTCCTGTTCCATTAACTGCGCTAAAAATAATTTTTAAATCTTTTTTAGCTTCTTGCTCTT
TTTTGTACGTCTCTGTTTTAGAGCTAGAAATAGCAAGTTAAAATAAGGCTAGTCCGTTATCAACTTGAAA
AAGTGGCACCGAGTCGGTGCTTTTTTAAGCTTGGCGTAACTAGATCTTGAGACAAATGGCAGTATTCATC
CACAATTTTAAAAGAAAAGGGGGGATTGGGGGGTACAGTGCAGGGGAAAGAATAGTAGACATAATAGCAA
CAGACATACAAACTAAAGAATTACAAAAACAAATTACAAAAATTCAAAATTTTCGGGTTTATTACAGGGA
CAGCAGAGATCCACTTTGGCGCCGGCTCGAGGGGG
