Features (pLannotate 1.2.2; 25 found; start..end, strand, type, name):
    615..1211    -  CDS            PuroR (fragment): puromycin N-acetyltransferase; pac from Streptomyces; confers resistance to puromycin
   1233..2171    -  intron         EF-1α intron A: intron upstream of the start codon of human EF-1α
   2172..2383    -  promoter       EF-1α core promoter: core promoter for human elongation factor EF-1α
   2409..2475    -  CDS            small t antigen (fragment): SV40 (simian virus 40) small t antigen
   2541..2658    -  misc_feature   cPPT/CTS: central polypurine tract and central termination sequence of HIV-1
   2714..2789    -  misc_RNA       gRNA scaffold: guide RNA scaffold for the Streptococcus pyogenes CRISPR/Cas9 system
   3840..4055    +  CDS            deoC (fragment): DEOC_ACIB4 - Experimental evidence at protein level: Swiss-Prot protein existence level 1. Catalyzes a reversible aldol reaction between acetaldehyde and D-glyceraldehyde 3-phosphate to generate 2-deoxy-D-ribose 5- phosphate. From Aciduliprofundum boonei (strain DSM 19572 / T469).
   4067..4138    -  terminator     rrnB T1 terminator: transcription terminator T1 from the E. coli rrnB gene
   4186..4860    -  CDS            mRFP1: mRFP1 is a basic (constitutively fluorescent) red fluorescent protein published in 2002, derived from Discosoma sp.. It is reported to be a somewhat slowly-maturing monomer with low acid sensitivity.
   4896..4912    -  protein_bind   lac operator: The lac repressor binds to the lac operator to inhibit transcription in E. coli. This inhibition can be relieved by adding lactose or isopropyl-β-D-thiogalactopyranoside (IPTG). lac repressor encoded by lacI
   4920..4950    -  promoter       lac promoter: promoter for the E. coli lac operon
   4965..4986    -  protein_bind   CAP binding site: CAP binding activates transcription in the presence of cAMP. E. coli catabolite activator protein
   4999..5091    -  CDS            lacI (fragment): lac repressor; lacI; The lac repressor binds to the lac operator to inhibit transcription in E. coli. This inhibition can be relieved by adding lactose or isopropyl-β-D-thiogalactopyranoside (IPTG).
   5274..5862    -  rep_origin     ori: high-copy-number ColE1/pMB1/pBR322/pUC origin of replication
   6033..6893    -  CDS            AmpR: β-lactamase; bla; confers resistance to ampicillin, carbenicillin, and related antibiotics
   6894..6998    -  promoter       AmpR promoter: bla
   7051..7479    -  rep_origin     f1 ori (sequence partly withheld): f1 bacteriophage origin of replication; arrow indicates direction of (+) strand synthesis
   7484..7639    -  CDS            lacZα (fragment): LacZα fragment of β-galactosidase; lacZ fragment
   7647..7665    +  promoter       T7 promoter: promoter for bacteriophage T7 RNA polymerase
   7686..7821    -  rep_origin     SV40 ori: SV40 origin of replication
   7861..7982    -  polyA_signal   SV40 poly(A) signal: SV40 polyadenylation signal
   8060..8293    -  LTR            3' LTR (ΔU3): self-inactivating 3' long terminal repeat (LTR) from HIV-1
   8295..8314    -  misc_feature   cPPT/CTS (fragment): central polypurine tract and central termination sequence of HIV-1
   8365..8953    -  misc_feature   WPRE: woodchuck hepatitis virus posttranscriptional regulatory element
   8969..549     -  CDS            EGFP (fragment) (across the origin): the original enhanced GFP (Yang et al., 1996) mammalian codon-optimized
>Addgene plasmid #137730 | LentiGuide-Puro-P2A-EGFP_mRFPstuf Sequencing Result | analyzer sequence | sequence record 272649
TGGTAGTGGTCGGCGAGCTGCACGCTGCCGTCCTCGATGTTGTGGCGGATCTTGAAGTTCACCTTGATGC
CGTTCTTCTGCTTGTCGGCCATGATATAGACGTTGTGGCTGTTGTAGTTGTACTCCAGCTTGTGCCCCAG
GATGTTGCCGTCCTCCTTGAAGTCGATGCCCTTCAGCTCGATGCGGTTCACCAGGGTGTCGCCCTCGAAC
TTCACCTCGGCGCGGGTCTTGTAGTTGCCGTCGTCCTTGAAGAAGATGGTGCGCTCCTGGACGTAGCCTT
CGGGCATGGCGGACTTGAAGAAGTCGTGCTGCTTCATGTGGTCGGGGTAGCGGCTGAAGCACTGCACGCC
GTAGGTCAGGGTGGTCACGAGGGTGGGCCAGGGCACGGGCAGCTTGCCGGTGGTGCAGATGAACTTCAGG
GTCAGCTTGCCGTAGGTGGCATCGCCCTCGCCCTCGCCGGACACGCTGAACTTGTGGCCGTTTACGTCGC
CGTCCAGCTCGACCAGGATGGGCACCACCCCGGTGAACAGCTCCTCGCCCTTGCTCACCGGTCCAGGATT
CTCTTCGACATCTCCGGCTTGTTTCAGCAGAGAGAAGTTTGTTGCGCCGGATCCGGCACCGGGCTTGCGG
GTCATGCACCAGGTGCGCGGTCCTTCGGGCACCTCGACGTCGGCGGTGACGGTGAAGCCGAGCCGCTCGT
AGAAGGGGAGGTTGCGGGGCGCGGAGGTCTCCAGGAAGGCGGGCACCCCGGCGCGCTCGGCCGCCTCCAC
TCCGGGGAGCACGACGGCGCTGCCCAGACCCTTGCCCTGGTGGTCGGGCGAGACTCCGACGGTGGCCAGG
AACCACGCGGGCTCCTTGGGCCGGTGCGGCGCCAGGAGGCCTTCCATCTGTTGCTGCGCGGCCAGCCGGG
AACCGCTCAACTCGGCCATGCGCGGGCCGATCTCGGCGAACACCGCCCCCGCTTCGACGCTCTCCGGCGT
GGTCCAGACCGCCACGGCGGCGCCGTCGTCCGCGACCCACACCTTGCCGATGTCGAGCCCGACGCGCGTG
AGGAAGAGTTCTTGCAGCTCGGTGACCCGCTCGATGTGGCGGTCCGGATCGACGGTGTGGCGCGTGGCGG
GGTAGTCGGCGAACGCGGCGGCGAGGGTGCGTACGGCCCTGGGGACGTCGTCGCGGGTGGCGAGGCGCAC
CGTGGGCTTGTACTCGGTCATGGTGGCCGTACGTCACGACACCTGAAATGGAAGAAAAAAACTTTGAACC
ACTGTCTGAGGCTTGAGAATGAACCAAGATCCAAACTCAAAAAGGGCAAATTCCAAGGAGAATTACATCA
AGTGCCAAGCTGGCCTAACTTCAGTCTCCACCCACTCAGTGTGGGGAAACTCCATCGCATAAAACCCCTC
CCCCCAACCTAAAGACGACGTACTCCAAAAGCTCGAGAACTAATCGAGGTGCCTGGACGGCGCCCGGTAC
TCCGTGGAGTCACATGAAGCGACGGCTGAGGACGGAAAGGCCCTTTTCCTTTGTGTGGGTGACTCACCCG
CCCGCTCTCCCGAGCGCCGCGTCCTCCATTTTGAGCTCCCTGCAGCAGGGCCGGGAAGCGGCCATCTTTC
CGCTCACGCAACTGGTGCCGACCGGGCCAGCCTTGCCGCCCAGGGCGGGGCGATACACGGCGGCGCGAGG
CCAGGCACCAGAGCAGGCCGGCCAGCTTGAGACTACCCCCGTCCGATTCTCGGTGGCCGCGCTCGCAGGC
CCCGCCTCGCCGAACATGTGCGCTGGGACGCACGGGCCCCGTCGCCGCCCGCGGCCCCAAAAACCGAAAT
ACCAGTGTGCAGATCTTGGCCCGCATTTACAAGACTATCTTGCCAGAAAAAAAGCGTCGCAGCAGGTCAT
CAAAAATTTTAAATGGCTAGAGACTTATCGAAAGCAGCGAGACAGGCGCGAAGGTGCCACCAGATTCGCA
CGCGGCGGCCCCAGCGCCCAGGCCAGGCCTCAACTCAAGCACGAGGCGAAGGGGCTCCTTAAGCGCAAGG
CCTCGAACTCTCCCACCCACTTCCAACCCGAAGCTCGGGATCAAGAATCACGTACTGCAGCCAGGTGGAA
GTAATTCAAGGCACGCAAGGGCCATAACCCGTAAAGAGGCCAGGCCCGCGGGAACCACACACGGCACTTA
CCTGTGTTCTGGCGGCAAACCCGTTGCGAAAAAGAACGTTCACGGCGACTACTGCACTTATATACGGTTC
TCCCCCACCCTCGGGAAAAAGGCGGAGCCAGTACACGACATCACTTTCCCAGTTTACCCCGCGCCACCTT
CTCTAGGCACCGGATCAATTGCCGACCCCTCCCCCCAACTTCTCGGGGACTGTGGGCGATGTGCGCTCTG
CCCACTGACGGGCACCGGAGCCAATTCCCACTCCTTTCAAGACCTAGAAGGTCCATTAGCTGCAAAGATT
CCTCTCTGTTTAAAACTTTATCCATCTTTGCACCCGGGCCCCCTCGAGCCGGCGCCAAAGTGGATCTCTG
CTGTCCCTGTAATAAACCCGAAAATTTTGAATTTTTGTAATTTGTTTTTGTAATTCTTTAGTTTGTATGT
CTGTTGCTATTATGTCTACTATTCTTTCCCCTGCACTGTACCCCCCAATCCCCCCTTTTCTTTTAAAATT
GTGGATGAATACTGCCATTTGTCTCAAGATCTAGTTACGCCAAGCTTAAAAAAGCACCGACTCGGTGCCA
CTTTTTCAAGTTGATAACGGACTAGCCTTATTTTAACTTGCTATTTCTAGCTCTAAAACAGAGACGTACA
AAAAAGAGCAAGAAGCTAAAAAAGATTTAAAAATTATTTTTAGCGCAGTTAATGGAACAGGAACTAAATT
TACCCCAAAAATATTACGTGAATCAGGATATAACGTTATTGAGGTTGAAGAGCATGCATTTGAAGATGAA
ACATTTAAAAATGTTGTAAATCCAAATCCAGAATTTGATCCTGCATGAAAAATACCGCTTGAATATGGTA
TTAAACATGATGCAGATATTATTATTATGAATGACCCAGATGCTGACAGATTTGGAATGGCAATAAAACA
TGATGGTCATTTTGTAAGATTAGATGGAAATCAAACAGGACCAATTTTAATTGATTGAAAATTATCAAAT
CTAAAACGCTTAAATAGCATTCCAAAAAATCCGGCTCTATATTCAAGTTTTGTAACAAGTGATTTGGGTG
ATAGAATCGCTCATGAAAAATATGGAGTTAATATTGTAAAAACTTTAACTGGATTTAAATGAATGGGTAG
AGAAATTGCTAAAGAAGAAGATAACGGATTAAATTTTGTTTTTGCTTATGAAGAAAGTTATGGATATGTA
ATTGATGACTCAGCTAGAGATAAAGATGGAATACAAGCTTCTATATTAATAGCAGAGGCTGCTTGATTTT
ATAAAAAACAAAATAAAACATTAGTAGACTATTTAGAAGATTTATTTAAAGAAATGGGTGCATATTACAC
TTTCACTTTAAACTTGAATTTTAAACCAGAAGAAAAGAAATTAAAAATTGAACCATTAATGAAATCATTG
AGAGCAACACCCTTAACTCAAATTGCTGGACTTAAAGTTGTTAATGTTGAAGACTACATCGATGGAATGT
ATAATATGCCAGGACAAGACTTACTAAAATTTTATTTAGAAGATAAGTCATGATTTGCTGTTCGCCCAAG
TGGAACTGAACCTAAACTAAAAATTTATTTTATAGGTGTTGGTGAATCTGTTCAAAACGCTAAAGTTAAA
GTAGACGAAATTATTAAAGAATTAAAATTAAAAATGAATATATAGGAGAAAAAATGAAACTAAACAAATA
TATAGATCACACATTATTAAAACAAGATGCTACGAAAGCTGAAATTAAACAATTATGTGATGAAGCAATT
GAATTTGATTTTGCAACAGTTTGTGTTAATTCATATTGAACAAGCTATTGTAAAGAATTATTAAAAGGCA
CAAATGTAGGAATAACAAATGTTGTAGGTTTTCCTCTAGGTGCATGCACAACAGCTACACCAGTGTGACT
CTAGTAGAGAGCGTTCACCGACAAACAACAGATAAAACGAAAGGCCCAGTCTTTCGACTGAGCCTTTCGT
TTTATTTGATGCCTGGCTCTAGTAGCGATCTACACTAGCACTATCAGCGTTATTAAGCACCGGTGGAGTG
ACGACCTTCAGCACGTTCGTACTGTTCAACGATGGTGTAGTCCTCGTTGTGGGAGGTGATGTCCAGTTTG
ATGTCGGTTTTGTAAGCACCCGGCAGCTGAACCGGTTTTTTAGCCATGTAGGTGGTTTTAACTTCAGCGT
CGTAGTGACCACCGTCTTTCAGTTTCAGACGCATTTTGATTTCACCTTTCAGAGCACCGTCCTCCGGGTA
CATACGTTCGGTGGAAGCTTCCCAACCCATGGTTTTTTTCTGCATAACCGGACCATCGGACGGGAAGTTG
GTACCACGCAGTTTAACTTTGTAGATGAACTCACCGTCTTGCAGGGAGGAGTCCTGGGTAACGGTAACAA
CACCACCGTCCTCGAAGTTCATAACACGTTCCCATTTGAAACCTTCCGGGAAGGACAGTTTCAGGTAGTC
CGGGATGTCAGCCGGGTGTTTAACGTAAGCTTTGGAACCGTACTGGAACTGCGGGGACAGGATGTCCCAA
GCGAACGGCAGCGGACCACCTTTGGTAACTTTCAGTTTAGCGGTCTGGGTACCTTCGTACGGACGACCTT
CACCTTCACCTTCGATTTCGAACTCGTGACCGTTAACGGAACCTTCCATACGAACTTTGAAACGCATGAA
CTCTTTGATAACGTCCTCGGAGGAAGCCATCTAGTATTTCTCCTCTTTCTCTAGTATGTGTGAAATTGTT
ATCCGCTCACAATTCCACACAACATACGAGCCGGAAGCATAAAGTGTAAAGCCTGGGGTGCCTAATGAGT
GAGCTAACTCACATTAATTGCGTTGCGCTCACTGCCCGCTTTCCAGTCGGGAAACCTGTCGTGCCAGCTG
CATTAATGAATCGGCCAACGCGCGGGGAGAGGCGGTTTGCGTATTGGGCGCTCTTCCGCTTCCTCGCTCA
CTGACTCGCTGCGCTCGGTCGTTCGGCTGCGGCGAGCGGTATCAGCTCACTCAAAGGCGGTAATACGGTT
ATCCACAGAATCAGGGGATAACGCAGGAAAGAACATGTGAGCAAAAGGCCAGCAAAAGGCCAGGAACCGT
AAAAAGGCCGCGTTGCTGGCGTTTTTCCATAGGCTCCGCCCCCCTGACGAGCATCACAAAAATCGACGCT
CAAGTCAGAGGTGGCGAAACCCGACAGGACTATAAAGATACCAGGCGTTTCCCCCTGGAAGCTCCCTCGT
GCGCTCTCCTGTTCCGACCCTGCCGCTTACCGGATACCTGTCCGCCTTTCTCCCTTCGGGAAGCGTGGCG
CTTTCTCATAGCTCACGCTGTAGGTATCTCAGTTCGGTGTAGGTCGTTCGCTCCAAGCTGGGCTGTGTGC
ACGAACCCCCCGTTCAGCCCGACCGCTGCGCCTTATCCGGTAACTATCGTCTTGAGTCCAACCCGGTAAG
ACACGACTTATCGCCACTGGCAGCAGCCACTGGTAACAGGATTAGCAGAGCGAGGTATGTAGGCGGTGCT
ACAGAGTTCTTGAAGTGGTGGCCTAACTACGGCTACACTAGAAGAACAGTATTTGGTATCTGCGCTCTGC
TGAAGCCAGTTACCTTCGGAAAAAGAGTTGGTAGCTCTTGATCCGGCAAACAAACCACCGCTGGTAGCGG
TGGTTTTTTTGTTTGCAAGCAGCAGATTACGCGCAGAAAAAAAGGATCTCAAGAAGATCCTTTGATCTTT
TCTACGGGGTCTGACGCTCAGTGGAACGAAAACTCACGTTAAGGGATTTTGGTCATGAGATTATCAAAAA
GGATCTTCACCTAGATCCTTTTAAATTAAAAATGAAGTTTTAAATCAATCTAAAGTATATATGAGTAAAC
TTGGTCTGACAGTTACCAATGCTTAATCAGTGAGGCACCTATCTCAGCGATCTGTCTATTTCGTTCATCC
ATAGTTGCCTGACTCCCCGTCGTGTAGATAACTACGATACGGGAGGGCTTACCATCTGGCCCCAGTGCTG
CAATGATACCGCGAGACCCACGCTCACCGGCTCCAGATTTATCAGCAATAAACCAGCCAGCCGGAAGGGC
CGAGCGCAGAAGTGGTCCTGCAACTTTATCCGCCTCCATCCAGTCTATTAATTGTTGCCGGGAAGCTAGA
GTAAGTAGTTCGCCAGTTAATAGTTTGCGCAACGTTGTTGCCATTGCTACAGGCATCGTGGTGTCACGCT
CGTCGTTTGGTATGGCTTCATTCAGCTCCGGTTCCCAACGATCAAGGCGAGTTACATGATCCCCCATGTT
GTGCAAAAAAGCGGTTAGCTCCTTCGGTCCTCCGATCGTTGTCAGAAGTAAGTTGGCCGCAGTGTTATCA
CTCATGGTTATGGCAGCACTGCATAATTCTCTTACTGTCATGCCATCCGTAAGATGCTTTTCTGTGACTG
GTGAGTACTCAACCAAGTCATTCTGAGAATAGTGTATGCGGCGACCGAGTTGCTCTTGCCCGGCGTCAAT
ACGGGATAATACCGCGCCACATAGCAGAACTTTAAAAGTGCTCATCATTGGAAAACGTTCTTCGGGGCGA
AAACTCTCAAGGATCTTACCGCTGTTGAGATCCAGTTCGATGTAACCCACTCGTGCACCCAACTGATCTT
CAGCATCTTTTACTTTCACCAGCGTTTCTGGGTGAGCAAAAACAGGAAGGCAAAATGCCGCAAAAAAGGG
AATAAGGGCGACACGGAAATGTTGAATACTCATACTCTTCCTTTTTCAATATTATTGAAGCATTTATCAG
GGTTATTGTCTCATGAGCGGATACATATTTGAATGTATTTAGAAAAATAAACAAATAGGGGTTCCGCGCA
CATTTCCCCGAAAAGTGCCACCTAAATTGTAAGCGTTAATATTTTGTTAAAATTCGCGTTAAATTTTTGT
TAAATCAGCTCATTTTTTAACCAATAGGCCGAAATCGGCAAAATCCCTTATAAATCAAAAGAATAGACCG
AGATAGGGTTGAGTGTTGTTCCAGTTTGGAACAAGAGTCCACTATTAAAGAACGTGGACTCCAACGTCAA
AGG
[49 nt withheld, positions 7214-7262]
T
[91 nt withheld, positions 7264-7354]
G
[124 nt withheld, positions 7356-7479]
CCCATTCGCCATTCAGGCTGCGCAACTGTTGGGAAGGGCGATCGGTGCGGGCCTCTTCGCTATTACGCCA
GCTGGCGAAAGGGGGATGTGCTGCAAGGCGATTAAGTTGGGTAACGCCAGGGTTTTCCCAGTCACGACGT
TGTAAAACGACGGCCAGTGAGCGCGCGTAATACGACTCACTATAGGGCGAATTGGGTACGTCCCTAGGCC
TCCAAAAAAGCCTCCTCACTACTTCTGGAATAGCTCAGAGGCCGAGGCGGCCTCGGCCTCTGCATAAATA
AAAAAAATTAGTCAGCCATGGGGCGGAGAATGGGCGGAACTGGGCGGAGTTAGGGGCGGGATGGGCGGAG
TTAGGGGCGGGATAGCTAGAGCCAGACATGATAAGATACATTGATGAGTTTGGACAAACCACAACTAGAA
TGCAGTGAAAAAAATGCTTTATTTGTGAAATTTGTGATGCTATTGCTTTATTTGTAACCATTATAAGCTG
CAATAAACAAGTTCCTCTCACTCTCTGATATTCATTTCTTTGCAAGTTATAAATACTGAATAATAAGATG
ACATGAACTACTATACGTACTGCTAGAGATTTTCCACACTGACTAAAAGGGTCTGAGGGATCTCTAGTTA
CCAGAGTCACACAACAGACGGGCACACACTACTTGAAGCACTCAAGGCAAGCTTTATTGAGGCTTAAGCA
GTGGGTTCCCTAGTTAGCCAGAGAGCTCCCAGGCTCAGATCTGGTCTAACCAGAGAGACCCAGTACAAGC
AAAAAGCAGATCTTGTCTTCGTTGGGAGTGAATTAGCCCTTCCAGTCCCCCCTTTTCTTTTAAAAAGTGG
CTAAGATCTACAGCTGCCTTGTAAGTCATTGGTCTTAAAGTCGACGCGGGGAGGCGGCCCAAAGGGAGAT
CCGACTCGTCTGAGGGCGAAGGCGAAGACGCGGAAGAGGCCGCAGAGCCGGCAGCAGGCCGCGGGAAGGA
AGGTCCGCTGGATTGAGGGCCGAAGGGACGTAGCAGAAGGACGTCCCGCGCAGAATCCAGGTGGCAACAC
AGGCGAGCAGCCAAGGAAAGGACGATGATTTCCCCGACAACACCACGGAATTGTCAGTGCCCAACAGCCG
AGCCCCTGTCCAGCAGCGGGCAAGGCAGGCGGCGATGAGTTCCGCCGTGGCAATAGGGAGGGGGAAAGCG
AAAGTCCCGGAAAGGAGCTGACAGGTGGTGGCAATGCCCCAACCAGTGGGGGTTGCGTCAGCAAACACAG
TGCACACCACGCCACGTTGCCTGACAACGGGCCACAACTCCTCATAAAGAGACAGCAACCAGGATTTATA
CAAGGAGGAGAAAATGAAAGCCATACGGGAAGCAATAGCATGATACAAAGGCATTAAAGCAGCGTATCCA
CATAGCGTAAAAGGAGCAACATAGTTAAGAATACCAGTCAATCTTTCACAAATTTTGTAATCCAGAGGTT
GATTGTCGACTTAACGCGTTTACTTGTACAGCTCGTCCATGCCGAGAGTGATCCCGGCGGCGGTCACGAA
CTCCAGCAGGACCATGTGATCGCGCTTCTCGTTGGGGTCTTTGCTCAGGGCGGACTGGGTGCTCAGGTAG
TGGTTGTCGGGCAGCAGCACGGGGCCGTCGCCGATGGGGGTGTTCTGC
